Addgene plasmid #16881: ZP61 Isthmin
Depositing lab: Randall Moon. Depositing organization: University of Washington. Publication: The Sp1-related transcription factors sp5 and sp5-like act downstream of Wnt/beta-catenin signaling in mesoderm and neuroectoderm patterning. Weidinger G, Thorpe CJ, Wuennenberg-Stapleton K, Ngai J, Moon RT. Curr Biol. 2005 Mar 29. 15(6):489-500. 10.1016/j.cub.2005.01.041 PubMed 15797017.
Backbone
  Vector backbone: pSPORT1
  Backbone size w/o insert (bp): 4100
  Vector type: Bacterial Expression
Growth in bacteria
  Bacterial resistance: Ampicillin, 100 μg/mL
  Growth temperature: 37°C
  Growth strain: DH5alpha
  Copy number: High Copy
Gene/Insert
  Gene/Insert name: isthmin
  Species: D. rerio (zebrafish)
  Entrez Gene: ism1
  Cloning method: Restriction Enzyme
  Sequencing primers: 5′ T7; 3′ SP6
Terms and licenses: Academic/Nonprofit Terms; Industry Terms: Not Available to Industry
Depositor comments: Zebrafish Isthmin cDNA, clone 27j15 from the microarray screen 1st round (Matthew Clark normalized late somitogenesis / 24 hpf / liver library) in pSPORT1. A clone that is slightly longer at the 5' end was identified in the 2nd array round, so this is not exactly full-length. For antisense probe synthesis. Expressed on dorsal side early, in a dorsal high to ventral low gradient in margin, during gastrulation around axial mesoderm, later strongly at MHB. For antisense: Asp718, SP6. Citation: G. Weidinger and R. T. Moon (2005). Development.
How to cite: ZP61 Isthmin was a gift from Randall Moon (Addgene plasmid # 16881 ; http://n2t.net/addgene:16881 ; RRID:Addgene_16881)
