[The description below was written by a language model from this plasmid's Addgene catalogue record.]
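Description:
ZP61 Isthmin is a zebrafish (Danio rerio) isthmin (ism1) cDNA clone carried in pSPORT1, a roughly 4.1 kb high-copy bacterial cloning vector that is propagated in E. coli under ampicillin selection. Although the repository classes it as a bacterial expression vector, the record makes clear that its real function is as a template for in vitro transcription: the insert lies between phage promoters, reflected in the T7 and SP6 sequencing primer sites at the 5′ and 3′ ends respectively. The insert size is not stated, and no feature table is provided, so the positions of other backbone elements cannot be described from the record.

The cDNA was recovered from a normalized zebrafish library (late somitogenesis, 24 hours post-fertilization and liver material) during the first round of a microarray screen, associated with work on genes acting downstream of Wnt/beta-catenin signalling in mesoderm and neuroectoderm patterning. The depositor notes that a clone extending slightly further at the 5′ end turned up in a later screening round, so this insert is not quite full-length and should not be assumed to contain the complete coding sequence. Its intended use is the synthesis of antisense riboprobes for in situ hybridization, made by linearizing the plasmid with Asp718 and transcribing with SP6 polymerase. According to the depositor, the resulting probe detects isthmin expression early on the dorsal side, in a dorsal-high to ventral-low gradient in the margin, around the axial mesoderm during gastrulation, and later strongly at the midbrain-hindbrain boundary.
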