>Addgene plasmid #16881 | ZP61 Isthmin | addgene partial sequence | sequence record 22500 | T7 5'-TAATACGACTCACTATAGGG-3'
TCCCGGGTCGACCCACGCGTCCGGGAACTTTGGATCATGATCACGTTGAAGATGGGCTTTACGCTTCATC
CGTGAAGACTTGGGCGTTTGGAGAGGATGACAGCACTTTTGCGCAACACACAGAAGCGCAGCAATGTATC
CATCTCAGAAGTTTTATATTAGAGAGGTGAACAACCCACGAAGATCTGAGCTTGCTTGACCTGGAGTCAT
TAGTGTTTTATTTCATTTTGGAAAAAAATAAGAATGAATGATCTCAGAATGATGCATGAATTACCTGCGC
ACAAGTAAAACTGACCCCAAATAAAGTAGTAAAACGTCGCATCTCAACCAATAAAGTGCATTTTATTCTG
ATGTAAAAAGAAAGTGAATACCTCAATGGAATGGTACACGACTTTGGAGTTTTTGGGACTTACTTTTCTA
TTTTGTAACTGTAAATCGAGTTCTTTTTGGACATCAGGATTACCCCACTTTTAAGTTCAGGAGTTATAGA
TCACCCATTGATCTGATTGGTTTTCAAACGTGGAGTGATTGGGCTTCTTCGAGGGCATTTCCAGCCACTC
TTTTTCCCGTGAGTATTGCTCTTCTGGACCCAGAGGTGGCTCCGCAGTGGTGTTGCGGCTCCTCGTCCGC
GGCGGATCCCGAGCTCGGAGTGTCTGCAGCGGCAGGAGGCAGTAGCGGAAGCCCGGCAGCGGCGGCGGCG
GCGCAGGGTCCTAAGAGCGCTCGGGTGAAGAGGATGGTGCGTCTGGCGGCGGAGCTGCTGCTGCTGTTGG
GACTCCTTCTTCTGACC
